Addgene plasmid #114935: RPK2 X042_pECIA14
Purpose: Prey vector RPK2 X042_pECIA14 should be used with bait vector RPK2 X042_pECIA2.
Depositing lab: Youssef Belkhadir. Depositing organization: Gregor Mendel Institute of Molecular Plant Biology. Publication: An extracellular network of Arabidopsis leucine-rich repeat receptor kinases. Smakowska-Luzan E, Mott GA, Parys K, Stegmann M, Howton TC, Layeghifard M, Neuhold J, Lehner A, Kong J, Grunwald K, Weinberger N, Satbhai SB, Mayer D, Busch W, Madalinski M, Stolt-Bergner P, Provart NJ, Mukhtar MS, Zipfel C, Desveaux D, Guttman DS, Belkhadir Y. Nature. 2018 Jan 18;553(7688):342-346. doi: 10.1038/nature25184. Epub 2018 Jan 10. PubMed 29320478.
Backbone
  Vector backbone: pECIA14
  Backbone manufacturer: Chris Garcia (Addgene plasmid # 47051)
  Vector type: Insect Expression
Growth in bacteria
  Bacterial resistance: Ampicillin, 100 μg/mL
  Growth temperature: 37°C
  Growth strain: DH5alpha
  Copy number: High Copy
Gene/Insert
  Gene/Insert name: AT3G02130
  Species: A. thaliana (mustard weed)
  Entrez Gene: RPK2 (a.k.a. AT3G02130, CLI1, F1C9.8, F1C9_8, TOAD2, TOADSTOOL 2, clv3 peptide insensitive 1, receptor-like protein kinase 2)
  Promoter: Metallothionein (Copper-Inducible)
  Cloning method: Ligation Independent Cloning
Terms and licenses: Academic/Nonprofit Terms; Industry Terms: Not Available to Industry
Depositor comments: Plasmid for secreted expression in Drosophila cell culture by induction via CuSO4. Insert is an extracellular domain of indicated LRR-RK, C-terminally tagged with Pentameric rat COMP helix, Alkaline Phosphatase (human, placental), Flag, and hexahistidine tags. Insert Protein Sequence: KITVLADSDKSVLLRFKKTVSDPGSILASWVEESEDYCSWFGVSCDSSSRVMALNISGSGSSEISRNRFTCGDIGKFPLYGFGVRRDCTGNHGALAGNLPSVIMSLTGLRVLSLPFNSFSGEIPVGIWGMEKLEVLDLEGNLMTGSLPDQFTGLRNLRVMNLGFNRVSGEIPNSLQNLTKLEILNLGGNKLNGTVPGFVGRFRVLHLPLNWLQGSLPKDIGDSCGKLEHLDLSGNFLTGRIPESLGKCAGLRSLLLYMNTLEETIPLEFGSLQKLEVLDVSRNTLSGPLPVELGNCSSLSVLVLSNLYNVYEDINSVRGEADLPPGADLTSMTEDFNFYQGGIPEEITRLPKLKILWVPRATLEGRFPGDWGSCQNLEMVNLGQNFFKGEIPVGLSKCKNLRLLDLSSNRLTGELLKEISVPCMSVFDVGGNSLSGVIPDFLNNTTSHCPPVVYFDRFSIESYSDPSSVYLSFFTEKAQVGTSLIDLGSDGGPAVFHNFADNNFTGTLKSIPLAQERLGKRVSYIFSAGGNRLYGQFPGNLFDNCDELKAVYVNVSFNKLSGRIPQGLNNMCTSLKILDASVNQIFGPIPTSLGDLASLVALNLSWNQLQGQIPGSLGKKMAALTYLSIANNNLTGQIPQSFGQLHSLDVLDLSSNHLSGGIPHDFVNLKNLTVLLLNNNNLSGPIPSGFATFAVFNVSSNNLSGPVPSTNGLTKCSTVSGNPYLRPCHVFSLTTPSSDSRDSTGDSITQDYASSPVENAPSQSPGKGGFNS
How to cite: RPK2 X042_pECIA14 was a gift from Youssef Belkhadir (Addgene plasmid # 114935 ; http://n2t.net/addgene:114935 ; RRID:Addgene_114935)
