[The description below was written by a language model from this plasmid's Addgene catalogue record and pLannotate feature annotations shown in this document.]
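Description:
RPK2 X042_pECIA14 is an insect-cell expression plasmid built on the pECIA14 backbone. It produces a secreted "prey" form of the extracellular domain of the Arabidopsis thaliana leucine-rich repeat receptor kinase RPK2 (AT3G02130, also known as TOAD2 or CLI1). In E. coli it is maintained as a high-copy plasmid through a ColE1/pUC-type origin and selected with ampicillin via the β-lactamase gene and its native promoter. The remaining bacterial annotations (fragments of rop, bom, lacZα and lacI, plus the lac promoter and operator) are backbone remnants of pUC/pBR322-type cloning vectors and have no role in expression. No selectable marker for insect cells is annotated.

The expression cassette is driven by the Drosophila metallothionein promoter, so transcription in Drosophila cell culture is switched on by adding copper sulfate. Downstream, the RPK2 ectodomain, inserted by ligation-independent cloning, is fused at its C-terminus to the pentamerising coiled-coil helix of rat cartilage oligomeric matrix protein (COMP). This is followed by human placental alkaline phosphatase, a FLAG epitope and a hexahistidine tag (stated by the depositor but not separately annotated), and the cassette ends in an SV40 polyadenylation signal. The COMP helix assembles the fusion into pentamers, which raises avidity so that weak extracellular interactions become detectable. The alkaline phosphatase provides an enzymatic readout of binding, and the epitope tags allow detection and purification.

The construct is intended to be paired with the corresponding bait vector, RPK2 X042_pECIA2. Together they were used for pairwise extracellular interaction screening to map the interaction network among Arabidopsis LRR receptor kinase ectodomains.
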