Features (pLannotate 1.2.2; 18 found; start..end, strand, type, name):
     67..102     +  CDS            rop (fragment): Rop protein, which maintains plasmids at low copy number; rop
    204..303     +  misc_feature   bom (fragment): basis of mobility region from pBR322
    309..466     -  CDS            lacZα (fragment): LacZα fragment of β-galactosidase; lacZ fragment
    468..894     +  promoter       MT promoter: Drosophila metallothionein promoter
    900..3290    +  CDS            RPK2 (fragment): RPK2_ARATH - Also known as TOAD2. Experimental evidence at protein level: Swiss-Prot protein existence level 1. Key regulator of anther development (e.g. lignification pattern), including tapetum degradation during pollen maturation (e.g. germination capacity). Together with RPK1, required for pattern formation along the radial axis (e.g. the apical embryonic domain cell types that generate cotyledon primordia), and the apical-basal axis (e.g. differentiation of the basal pole during early embryogenesis). From Arabidopsis thaliana (Mouse-ear cress).
   3318..3497    +  CDS            Comp (fragment): COMP_RAT - Experimental evidence at protein level: Swiss-Prot protein existence level 1. May play a role in the structural integrity of cartilage via its interaction with other extracellular matrix proteins such as the collagens and fibronectin. Can mediate the interaction of chondrocytes with the cartilage extracellular matrix through interaction with cell surface integrin receptors. Could play a role in the pathogenesis of osteoarthritis. Potent suppressor of apoptosis in both primary chondrocytes and transformed cells. Suppresses apoptosis by blocking the activation of caspase-3 and by indu
   3485..4937    +  CDS            SEAP (fragment): secreted alkaline phosphatase from human placenta The natural enzyme has a C-terminal transmembrane sequence that is replaced by a GPI anchor.
   4974..5003    +  CDS            2xFLAG (fragment): two tandem FLAG® epitope tags
   5109..5243    -  polyA_signal   SV40 poly(A) signal: SV40 polyadenylation signal
   5266..5350    -  CDS            large T antigen (fragment): large T antigen from SV40 (simian virus 40)
   5350..5374    +  misc_feature   MCS (fragment): pUC18/19 multiple cloning site
   5411..5427    -  protein_bind   lac operator: The lac repressor binds to the lac operator to inhibit transcription in E. coli. This inhibition can be relieved by adding lactose or isopropyl-β-D-thiogalactopyranoside (IPTG). lac repressor encoded by lacI
   5435..5465    -  promoter       lac promoter: promoter for the E. coli lac operon
   5480..5501    -  protein_bind   CAP binding site: CAP binding activates transcription in the presence of cAMP. E. coli catabolite activator protein
   5514..5606    -  CDS            lacI (fragment): lac repressor; lacI; The lac repressor binds to the lac operator to inhibit transcription in E. coli. This inhibition can be relieved by adding lactose or isopropyl-β-D-thiogalactopyranoside (IPTG).
   5789..6377    -  rep_origin     ori: high-copy-number ColE1/pMB1/pBR322/pUC origin of replication
   6548..7408    -  CDS            AmpR: β-lactamase; bla; confers resistance to ampicillin, carbenicillin, and related antibiotics
   7409..7513    -  promoter       AmpR promoter: bla
>Addgene plasmid #114935 | RPK2 X042_pECIA14 | addgene full sequence | sequence record 238701 | Addgene NGS Result
GTCTAAGAAACCATTATTATCATGACATTAACCTATAAAAATAGGCGTATCACGAGGCCCTTTCGTCTCG
CGCGTTTCGGTGATGACGGTGAAAACCTCTGACACATGCAGCTCCCGGAGACGGTCACAGCTTGTCTGTA
AGCGGATGCCGGGAGCAGACAAGCCCGTCAGGGCGCGTCAGCGGGTGTTGGCGGGTGTCGGGGCTGGCTT
AACTATGCGGCATCAGAGCAGATTGTACTGAGAGTGCACCATATGCGGTGTGAAATACCGCACAGATGCG
TAAGGAGAAAATACCGCATCAGGCGCCATTCGCCATTCAGGCTGCGCAACTGTTGGGAAGGGCGATCGGT
GCGGGCCTCTTCGCTATTACGCCAGCTGGCGAAAGGGGGATGTGCTGCAAGGCGATTAAGTTGGGTAACG
CCAGGGTTTTCCCAGTCACGACGTTGTAAAACGACGGCCAGTGAATTAATTCGTTGCAGGACAGGATGTG
GTGCCCGATGTGACTAGCTCTTTGCTGCAGGCCGTCCTATCCTCTGGTTCCGATAAGAGACCCAGAACTC
CGGCCCCCCACCGCCCACCGCCACCCCCATACATATGTGGTACGCAAGTAAGAGTGCCTGCGCATGCCCC
ATGTGCCCCACCAAGAGCTTTGCATCCCATACAAGTCCCCAAAGTGGAGAACCGAACCAATTCTTCGCGG
GCAGAACAAAAGCTTCTGCACACGTCTCCACTCGAATTTGGAGCCGGCCGGCGTGTGCAAAAGAGGTGAA
TCGAACGAAAGACCCGTGTGTAAAGCCGCGTTTCCAAAATGTATAAAACCGAGAGCATCTGGCCAATGTG
CATCAGTTGTGGTCAGCAGCAAAATCAAGTGAATCATCTCAGTGCAACTAAAGGGGGGATCCGATCTCAA
TATGAAGTTATGCATATTACTGGCCGTCGTGGCCTTTGTTGGCCTCTCGCTCGGGAAAATCACTGTTTTA
GCTGATTCGGACAAATCCGTGTTGCTTCGGTTTAAGAAAACGGTATCGGACCCTGGTTCGATTCTAGCTA
GCTGGGTCGAAGAGAGTGAAGATTACTGCTCCTGGTTTGGTGTATCTTGCGATTCGAGCTCTCGAGTCAT
GGCTCTTAACATTAGTGGCTCTGGAAGTTCTGAAATTAGTCGAAATCGTTTCACTTGTGGTGATATTGGT
AAGTTTCCGTTGTATGGGTTTGGTGTTCGGAGGGATTGTACCGGAAATCATGGAGCTTTGGCGGGGAATT
TGCCTTCTGTAATCATGAGTCTCACAGGACTTAGGGTTTTGTCTCTGCCTTTTAATTCGTTTAGTGGAGA
GATTCCTGTAGGAATCTGGGGAATGGAGAAGCTTGAAGTTCTTGATCTGGAAGGGAATTTGATGACGGGG
TCATTGCCGGATCAGTTTACTGGGTTACGGAATTTGCGGGTTATGAATTTGGGGTTTAACAGAGTTTCAG
GTGAAATCCCTAATTCGCTGCAGAATCTGACAAAGTTGGAGATTTTGAATTTGGGTGGTAATAAGTTGAA
TGGAACTGTTCCTGGTTTTGTTGGGAGATTCAGAGTGTTGCATTTGCCGTTAAACTGGCTTCAAGGCTCT
TTGCCTAAAGATATTGGGGATAGCTGTGGAAAGCTTGAGCATTTAGATTTGTCTGGTAATTTCTTGACTG
GGAGGATTCCAGAGAGTTTGGGGAAATGTGCTGGTTTAAGGTCGTTGTTGTTGTATATGAATACGTTGGA
GGAGACTATCCCTTTAGAATTTGGGAGTCTTCAGAAGCTTGAGGTTTTGGATGTTTCTAGGAACACTCTT
AGTGGTCCATTACCTGTTGAACTTGGAAATTGCTCTTCGTTGTCTGTTCTCGTTCTATCAAATCTGTACA
ATGTGTATGAAGACATTAATAGTGTAAGAGGGGAAGCTGATCTTCCTCCAGGCGCTGATTTAACCTCGAT
GACCGAGGATTTCAATTTCTATCAAGGAGGAATCCCGGAGGAAATCACTAGGCTTCCGAAACTAAAGATA
CTTTGGGTGCCCAGAGCTACGTTAGAAGGTAGATTTCCAGGAGATTGGGGTTCATGTCAAAACTTGGAGA
TGGTTAATTTGGGTCAGAACTTCTTTAAAGGCGAAATTCCTGTCGGTCTTAGTAAATGCAAGAACCTTCG
TCTTCTTGATTTGAGCTCGAATAGGCTTACTGGGGAGCTTCTCAAAGAGATTTCGGTCCCATGCATGAGT
GTTTTTGATGTTGGTGGAAACAGCTTATCGGGTGTAATCCCTGATTTTCTCAACAATACCACAAGCCATT
GTCCTCCTGTTGTTTACTTTGACAGGTTTTCTATTGAATCTTACAGCGACCCGTCGTCTGTTTATCTCTC
CTTCTTTACCGAGAAGGCTCAAGTTGGAACTTCCCTGATAGATCTTGGAAGTGATGGAGGTCCGGCCGTG
TTTCATAATTTTGCAGACAACAACTTCACTGGTACTCTCAAGTCTATACCACTTGCACAGGAGCGGTTGG
GAAAGCGAGTCTCTTACATATTTTCTGCTGGAGGGAATCGGTTGTACGGGCAATTTCCGGGAAATCTGTT
TGATAACTGCGACGAACTAAAAGCTGTTTATGTCAATGTAAGCTTCAACAAGCTCTCAGGTCGGATTCCT
CAGGGACTAAACAACATGTGCACTTCTCTTAAGATTCTTGATGCCTCGGTGAATCAGATCTTCGGGCCAA
TCCCAACAAGTCTCGGGGATCTAGCTTCACTTGTTGCTCTTAATCTGAGCTGGAATCAGTTGCAAGGTCA
GATACCGGGTAGCCTCGGGAAGAAGATGGCAGCTTTGACATATCTTTCGATTGCGAATAACAACCTCACG
GGGCAAATTCCTCAGAGCTTTGGTCAGTTACATTCCTTGGATGTTCTTGATCTCTCTTCAAATCATCTAT
CTGGCGGTATTCCTCATGATTTCGTAAACTTGAAGAATCTCACTGTCCTGCTTCTCAACAATAACAACCT
CTCTGGCCCAATCCCGTCGGGTTTTGCGACATTTGCTGTTTTCAATGTTTCCTCCAACAATCTGTCTGGT
CCAGTTCCTTCAACCAATGGACTGACGAAATGCAGCACTGTTAGTGGAAACCCCTATCTTCGACCTTGCC
ATGTGTTTTCTCTGACAACACCGTCTTCGGATTCCCGAGACTCCACGGGTGATTCTATCACGCAGGATTA
CGCATCTTCGCCTGTTGAAAACGCTCCATCTCAGTCGCCAGGAAAGGGTGGATTCAACTCGCTGGAGGTG
CTGTTCCAGGGACCAAGCGGCAATCCCGGCGGCGATCTGGCCCCCCAGATGCTGCGCGAGCTGCAGGAGA
CCAATGCCGCCCTGCAGGACGTGCGCGAGCTGCTGCGCCACCGCGTGAAGGAGATCACCTTCCTGAAGAA
CACCGTGATGGAGTGCGACGCCTGCGGCATGCAGCCCTCTAGAGGCTCCGGCTCCATCATCCCAGTTGAG
GAGGAGAACCCGGACTTCTGGAACCGCGAGGCAGCCGAGGCCCTGGGTGCCGCCAAGAAGCTGCAGCCTG
CACAGACAGCCGCCAAGAACCTCATCATCTTCCTGGGCGATGGGATGGGGGTGTCTACGGTGACAGCTGC
CAGGATCCTAAAAGGGCAGAAGAAGGACAAACTGGGGCCTGAGATACCCCTGGCCATGGACCGCTTCCCA
TATGTGGCTCTGTCCAAGACATACAATGTAGACAAACATGTGCCAGACAGTGGAGCCACAGCCACGGCCT
ACCTGTGCGGGGTCAAGGGCAACTTCCAGACCATTGGCTTGAGTGCAGCCGCCCGCTTTAACCAGTGCAA
CACGACACGCGGCAACGAGGTCATCTCCGTGATGAATCGGGCCAAGAAAGCAGGGAAGTCAGTGGGAGTG
GTAACCACCACACGAGTGCAGCACGCCTCGCCAGCCGGCACCTACGCCCACACGGTGAACCGCAACTGGT
ACTCGGACGCCGACGTGCCTGCCTCGGCCCGCCAGGAGGGGTGCCAGGACATCGCTACGCAGCTCATCTC
CAACATGGACATTGACGTGATCCTAGGTGGAGGCCGAAAGTACATGTTTCGCATGGGAACCCCAGACCCT
GAGTACCCAGATGACTACAGCCAAGGTGGGACCAGGCTGGACGGGAAGAATCTGGTGCAGGAATGGCTGG
CGAAGCGCCAGGGTGCCCGGTATGTGTGGAACCGCACTGAGCTCATGCAGGCTTCCCTGGACCCGTCTGT
GACCCATCTCATGGGTCTCTTTGAGCCTGGAGACATGAAATACGAGATCCACCGAGACTCCACACTGGAC
CCCTCCCTGATGGAGATGACAGAGGCTGCCCTGCGCCTGCTGAGCAGGAACCCCCGCGGCTTCTTCCTCT
TCGTGGAGGGTGGTCGCATCGACCATGGTCATCATGAAAGCAGGGCTTACCGGGCACTGACTGAGACGAT
CATGTTCGACGACGCCATTGAGAGGGCGGGCCAGCTCACCAGCGAGGAGGACACGCTGAGCCTCGTCACT
GCCGACCACTCCCACGTCTTCTCCTTCGGAGGCTACCCCCTGCGAGGGAGCTCCATCTTCGGGCTGGCCC
CTGGCAAGGCCCGGGACAGGAAGGCCTACACGGTCCTCCTATACGGAAACGGTCCAGGCTATGTGCTCAA
GGACGGCGCCCGGCCGGATGTTACCGAGAGCGAGAGCGGGAGCCCCGAGTATCGGCAGCAGTCAGCAGTG
CCCCTGGACGAAGAGACCCACGCAGGCGAGGACGTGGCGGTGTTCGCGCGCGGCCCGCAGGCGCACCTGG
TTCACGGCGTGCAGGAGCAGACCTTCATAGCGCACGTCATGGCCTTCGCCGCCTGCCTGGAGCCCTACAC
CGCCTGCGACCTGGCGCCCCCCGCCGGCACCACCGACGCCGCGCACCCGGGTTCTAGAGGAAGCACCTCC
GGCGATAACGATTACAAGGATGATGATGATAAGGCCAGCGGCACCGGTCATCATCACCATCACCATTGAG
TTTAAACCCGCTGATCAGCCTCGACTGTGCCTTCTAAGGCCTGAGCTCGCTGATCAGCCTCGATCGAGGA
TCCAGACATGATAAGATACATTGATGAGTTTGGACAAACCACAACTAGAATGCAGTGAAAAAAATGCTTT
ATTTGTGAAATTTGTGATGCTATTGCTTTATTTGTAACCATTATAAGCTGCAATAAACAAGTTAACAACA
ACAATTGCATTCATTTTATGTTTCAGGTTCAGGGGGAGGTGTGGGAGGTTTTTTAAAGCAAGTAAAACCT
CTACAAATGTGGTATGGCTGATTATGATCAGTCGACCTGCAGGCATGCAAGCTTGGCGTAATCATGGTCA
TAGCTGTTTCCTGTGTGAAATTGTTATCCGCTCACAATTCCACACAACATACGAGCCGGAAGCATAAAGT
GTAAAGCCTGGGGTGCCTAATGAGTGAGCTAACTCACATTAATTGCGTTGCGCTCACTGCCCGCTTTCCA
GTCGGGAAACCTGTCGTGCCAGCTGCATTAATGAATCGGCCAACGCGCGGGGAGAGGCGGTTTGCGTATT
GGGCGCTCTTCCGCTTCCTCGCTCACTGACTCGCTGCGCTCGGTCGTTCGGCTGCGGCGAGCGGTATCAG
CTCACTCAAAGGCGGTAATACGGTTATCCACAGAATCAGGGGATAACGCAGGAAAGAACATGTGAGCAAA
AGGCCAGCAAAAGGCCAGGAACCGTAAAAAGGCCGCGTTGCTGGCGTTTTTCCATAGGCTCCGCCCCCCT
GACGAGCATCACAAAAATCGACGCTCAAGTCAGAGGTGGCGAAACCCGACAGGACTATAAAGATACCAGG
CGTTTCCCCCTGGAAGCTCCCTCGTGCGCTCTCCTGTTCCGACCCTGCCGCTTACCGGATACCTGTCCGC
CTTTCTCCCTTCGGGAAGCGTGGCGCTTTCTCATAGCTCACGCTGTAGGTATCTCAGTTCGGTGTAGGTC
GTTCGCTCCAAGCTGGGCTGTGTGCACGAACCCCCCGTTCAGCCCGACCGCTGCGCCTTATCCGGTAACT
ATCGTCTTGAGTCCAACCCGGTAAGACACGACTTATCGCCACTGGCAGCAGCCACTGGTAACAGGATTAG
CAGAGCGAGGTATGTAGGCGGTGCTACAGAGTTCTTGAAGTGGTGGCCTAACTACGGCTACACTAGAAGA
ACAGTATTTGGTATCTGCGCTCTGCTGAAGCCAGTTACCTTCGGAAAAAGAGTTGGTAGCTCTTGATCCG
GCAAACAAACCACCGCTGGTAGCGGTGGTTTTTTTGTTTGCAAGCAGCAGATTACGCGCAGAAAAAAAGG
ATCTCAAGAAGATCCTTTGATCTTTTCTACGGGGTCTGACGCTCAGTGGAACGAAAACTCACGTTAAGGG
ATTTTGGTCATGAGATTATCAAAAAGGATCTTCACCTAGATCCTTTTAAATTAAAAATGAAGTTTTAAAT
CAATCTAAAGTATATATGAGTAAACTTGGTCTGACAGTTACCAATGCTTAATCAGTGAGGCACCTATCTC
AGCGATCTGTCTATTTCGTTCATCCATAGTTGCCTGACTCCCCGTCGTGTAGATAACTACGATACGGGAG
GGCTTACCATCTGGCCCCAGTGCTGCAATGATACCGCGAGACCCACGCTCACCGGCTCCAGATTTATCAG
CAATAAACCAGCCAGCCGGAAGGGCCGAGCGCAGAAGTGGTCCTGCAACTTTATCCGCCTCCATCCAGTC
TATTAATTGTTGCCGGGAAGCTAGAGTAAGTAGTTCGCCAGTTAATAGTTTGCGCAACGTTGTTGCCATT
GCTACAGGCATCGTGGTGTCACGCTCGTCGTTTGGTATGGCTTCATTCAGCTCCGGTTCCCAACGATCAA
GGCGAGTTACATGATCCCCCATGTTGTGCAAAAAAGCGGTTAGCTCCTTCGGTCCTCCGATCGTTGTCAG
AAGTAAGTTGGCCGCAGTGTTATCACTCATGGTTATGGCAGCACTGCATAATTCTCTTACTGTCATGCCA
TCCGTAAGATGCTTTTCTGTGACTGGTGAGTACTCAACCAAGTCATTCTGAGAATAGTGTATGCGGCGAC
CGAGTTGCTCTTGCCCGGCGTCAATACGGGATAATACCGCGCCACATAGCAGAACTTTAAAAGTGCTCAT
CATTGGAAAACGTTCTTCGGGGCGAAAACTCTCAAGGATCTTACCGCTGTTGAGATCCAGTTCGATGTAA
CCCACTCGTGCACCCAACTGATCTTCAGCATCTTTTACTTTCACCAGCGTTTCTGGGTGAGCAAAAACAG
GAAGGCAAAATGCCGCAAAAAAGGGAATAAGGGCGACACGGAAATGTTGAATACTCATACTCTTCCTTTT
TCAATATTATTGAAGCATTTATCAGGGTTATTGTCTCATGAGCGGATACATATTTGAATGTATTTAGAAA
AATAAACAAATAGGGGTTCCGCGCACATTTCCCCGAAAAGTGCCACCTGAC
